Addgene plasmid #101218: pJSC173 - Bacterial expression plasmid for SpCas9 Cluster 1 (HypaCas9) variant
Purpose: Bacterial expression plasmid for SpCas9 Cluster 1 (HypaCas9) variant
Depositing lab: Jennifer Doudna & Keith Joung. Depositing organization: University of California, Berkeley. Publication: Enhanced proofreading governs CRISPR-Cas9 targeting accuracy. Chen JS, Dagdas YS, Kleinstiver BP, Welch MM, Sousa AA, Harrington LB, Sternberg SH, Joung JK, Yildiz A, Doudna JA. Nature. 2017 Sep 20. doi: 10.1038/nature24268. PubMed 28931002.
Backbone
  Vector backbone: pCT10
  Backbone manufacturer: Doudna lab
  Vector type: Bacterial Expression
Growth in bacteria
  Bacterial resistance: Ampicillin, 100 μg/mL
  Growth temperature: 37°C
  Growth strain: DH5alpha
  Copy number: High Copy
Gene/Insert
  Gene/Insert name: SpCas9 variant N692A/M694A/Q695A/H698A (alt name: Streptococcus pyogenes Cas9)
  Species: Streptococcus pyogenes
  Mutation: N692A, M694A, Q695A and H698A
  Promoter: T7
  Tag / fusion protein: 10x His (N terminal on backbone); MBP (N terminal on backbone); TEV site (N terminal on backbone)
  Cloning method: Gibson Cloning
  Sequencing primers: 5′ T7; 3′ T7-term
Terms and licenses: Academic/Nonprofit Terms; Industry Terms: Not Available to Industry
Depositor comments: Please visit https://www.biorxiv.org/content/early/2017/08/12/160036 for bioRxiv preprint.
How to cite: pJSC173 - Bacterial expression plasmid for SpCas9 Cluster 1 (HypaCas9) variant was a gift from Jennifer Doudna & Keith Joung (Addgene plasmid # 101218 ; http://n2t.net/addgene:101218 ; RRID:Addgene_101218)
