[The description below was written by a language model from this plasmid's Addgene catalogue record and pLannotate feature annotations shown in this document.]
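Description:
pJSC173 is a bacterial expression plasmid of about 10 kb, built on the pCT10 backbone, for producing recombinant HypaCas9, a high-fidelity variant of Streptococcus pyogenes Cas9. It is propagated in E. coli using a ColE1/pMB1-type origin and selected with ampicillin through a β-lactamase (AmpR) gene driven by its own promoter. The backbone shows clear pBR322 ancestry: the feature table finds the bom mobility region, the rop gene, a tet promoter and two fragments of the tetracycline efflux gene, which appears to be interrupted and so should not be assumed to confer resistance. The catalogue lists the plasmid as high copy, although the annotated rop gene is normally associated with reduced copy number.

The expression cassette runs from a T7 promoter and the phage T7 gene 10 ribosome binding site to a T7 terminator, so transcription depends on a host that supplies T7 RNA polymerase. The open reading frame encodes, in order, a 10xHis affinity tag, a cytosolic maltose binding protein lacking its signal sequence, a TEV protease recognition site and the Cas9 coding sequence. The His tag allows metal-affinity purification, MBP generally aids solubility, and TEV cleavage can remove both tags from the purified nuclease. The Cas9 carries the substitutions N692A, M694A, Q695A and H698A (the "Cluster 1" mutations), annotated as improving targeting specificity without compromising on-target activity. A short match to a T7 gene 10B-derived solubility tag lies downstream of the Cas9 coding sequence, before the terminator, and is probably residual vector sequence. The construct is suited to purifying HypaCas9 protein for biochemical studies of targeting accuracy.
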