Features (pLannotate 1.2.2; 17 found; start..end, strand, type, name):
    736..754     +  promoter       T7 promoter: promoter for bacteriophage T7 RNA polymerase
    843..865     +  RBS            RBS: efficient ribosome binding site from bacteriophage T7 gene 10 (Olins and Rangwala, 1989)
    885..914     +  CDS            10xHis: 10xHis affinity tag
    924..2024    +  CDS            MBP: maltose binding protein from E. coli; malE (mutated); This version of the gene does not encode a signal sequence, so MBP will remain in the cytosol.
   2079..2095    +  CDS            TEV site (fragment): tobacco etch virus (TEV) protease recognition and cleavage site
   2106..6212    +  CDS            HypaCas9: Cas9 endonuclease from the Streptococcus pyogenes Type II CRISPR/Cas system, mutated to improve targeting specificity without compromising on-target activity (Chen et al., 2017) carries the mutations N692A, M694A, Q695A, and H698A
   6295..6344    +  CDS            SET1 (fragment): solubility-enhancement tag derived from T7 phage gene 10B
   6352..6399    +  terminator     T7 terminator: transcription terminator for bacteriophage T7 RNA polymerase
   6425..6717    -  CDS            TcR (fragment): tetracycline efflux protein; tet; confers resistance to tetracycline
   6765..6793    -  promoter       tet promoter: E. coli promoter for tetracycline efflux protein gene
   6906..7010    +  promoter       AmpR promoter: bla
   7011..7871    +  CDS            AmpR: β-lactamase; bla; confers resistance to ampicillin, carbenicillin, and related antibiotics
   8042..8630    +  rep_origin     ori: high-copy-number ColE1/pMB1/pBR322/pUC origin of replication
   8816..8955    -  misc_feature   bom: basis of mobility region from pBR322
   9057..9248    -  CDS            rop: Rop protein, which maintains plasmids at low copy number; rop
   9265..9645    +  CDS            YPB1_ECOLX: Protein predicted: Swiss-Prot protein existence level 4. From Escherichia coli.
   9887..714     -  CDS            TcR (fragment) (across the origin): tetracycline efflux protein; tet; confers resistance to tetracycline
>Addgene plasmid #101218 | pJSC173 - Bacterial expression plasmid for SpCas9 Cluster 1 (HypaCas9) variant | addgene full sequence | sequence record 198035 | Addgene NGS Result
TGTCCCTGATGGTCGTCATCTACCTGCCTGGACAGCATGGCCTGCAACGCGGGCATCCCGATGCCGCCGG
AAGCGAGAAGAATCATAATGGGGAAGGCCATCCAGCCTCGCGTCGCGAACGCCAGCAAGACGTAGCCCAG
CGCGTCGGCCGCCATGCCGGCGATAATGGCCTGCTTCTCGCCGAAACGTTTGGTGGCGGGACCAGTGACG
AAGGCTTGAGCGAGGGCGTGCAAGATTCCGAATACCGCAAGCGACAGGCCGATCATCGTCGCGCTCCAGC
GAAAGCGGTCCTCGCCGAAAATGACCCAGAGCGCTGCCGGCACCTGTCCTACGAGTTGCATGATAAAGAA
GACAGTCATAAGTGCGGCGACGATAGTCATGCCCCGCGCCCACCGGAAGGAGCTGACTGGGTTGAAGGCT
CTCAAGGGCATCGGTCGACGCTCTCCCTTATGCGACTCCTGCATTAGGAAGCAGCCCAGTAGTAGGTTGA
GGCCGTTGAGCACCGCCGCCGCAAGGAATGGTGCATGCAAGGAGATGGCGCCCAACAGTCCCCCGGCCAC
GGGGCCTGCCACCATACCCACGCCGAAACAAGCGCTCATGAGCCCGAAGTGGCGAGCCCGATCTTCCCCA
TCGGTGATGTCGGCGATATAGGCGCCAGCAACCGCACCTGTGGCGCCGGTGATGCCGGCCACGATGCGTC
CGGCGTAGAGGATCGAGATCTCGATCCCGCGAAATTAATACGACTCACTATAGGGAGACCACAACGGTTT
CCCTCTAGTGCCGGCTCCGGAGAGCTCTTTAATTAAGCGGCCGCCCTGCAGGACTCGAGTTCTAGAAATA
ATTTTGTTTAACTTTAAGAAGGAGATATACATATGAAATCTTCTCACCATCACCATCACCATCACCATCA
CCATGGTTCTTCTATGAAAATCGAAGAAGGTAAACTGGTAATCTGGATTAACGGCGATAAAGGCTATAAC
GGTCTCGCTGAAGTCGGTAAGAAATTCGAGAAAGATACCGGAATTAAAGTCACCGTTGAGCATCCGGATA
AACTGGAAGAGAAATTCCCACAGGTTGCGGCAACTGGCGATGGCCCTGACATTATCTTCTGGGCACACGA
CCGCTTTGGTGGCTACGCTCAATCTGGCCTGTTGGCTGAAATCACCCCGGACAAAGCGTTCCAGGACAAG
CTGTATCCGTTTACCTGGGATGCCGTACGTTACAACGGCAAGCTGATTGCTTACCCGATCGCTGTTGAAG
CGTTATCGCTGATTTATAACAAAGATCTGCTGCCGAACCCGCCAAAAACCTGGGAAGAGATCCCGGCGCT
GGATAAAGAACTGAAAGCGAAAGGTAAGAGCGCGCTGATGTTCAACCTGCAAGAACCGTACTTCACCTGG
CCGCTGATTGCTGCTGACGGGGGTTATGCGTTCAAGTATGAAAACGGCAAGTACGACATTAAAGACGTGG
GCGTGGATAACGCTGGCGCGAAAGCGGGTCTGACCTTCCTGGTTGACCTGATTAAAAACAAACACATGAA
TGCAGACACCGATTACTCCATCGCAGAAGCTGCCTTTAATAAAGGCGAAACAGCGATGACCATCAACGGC
CCGTGGGCATGGTCCAACATCGACACCAGCAAAGTGAATTATGGTGTAACGGTACTGCCGACCTTCAAGG
GTCAACCATCCAAACCGTTCGTTGGCGTGCTGAGCGCAGGTATTAACGCCGCCAGTCCGAACAAAGAGCT
GGCAAAAGAGTTCCTCGAAAACTATCTGCTGACTGATGAAGGTCTGGAAGCGGTTAATAAAGACAAACCG
CTGGGTGCCGTAGCGCTGAAGTCTTACGAGGAAGAGTTGGCGAAAGATCCACGTATTGCCGCCACTATGG
AAAACGCCCAGAAAGGTGAAATCATGCCGAACATCCCGCAGATGTCCGCTTTCTGGTATGCCGTGCGTAC
TGCGGTGATCAACGCCGCCAGCGGTCGTCAGACTGTCGATGAAGCCCTGAAAGACGCGCAGACTAATTCG
AGCTCGAACAACAACAACAATAACAATAACAACAACCTCGGGATCGAGGAAAACCTGTACTTCCAATCCA
ATGCAATGGATAAGAAATACTCAATAGGCTTAGATATCGGCACAAATAGCGTCGGATGGGCGGTGATCAC
TGATGAATATAAGGTTCCGTCTAAAAAGTTCAAGGTTCTGGGAAATACAGACCGCCACAGTATCAAAAAA
AATCTTATAGGGGCTCTTTTATTTGACAGTGGAGAGACAGCGGAAGCGACTCGTCTCAAACGGACAGCTC
GTAGAAGGTATACACGTCGGAAGAATCGTATTTGTTATCTACAGGAGATTTTTTCAAATGAGATGGCGAA
AGTAGATGATAGTTTCTTTCATCGACTTGAAGAGTCTTTTTTGGTGGAAGAAGACAAGAAGCATGAACGT
CATCCTATTTTTGGAAATATAGTAGATGAAGTTGCTTATCATGAGAAATATCCAACTATCTATCATCTGC
GAAAAAAATTGGTAGATTCTACTGATAAAGCGGATTTGCGCTTAATCTATTTGGCCTTAGCGCATATGAT
TAAGTTTCGTGGTCATTTTTTGATTGAGGGAGATTTAAATCCTGATAATAGTGATGTGGACAAACTATTT
ATCCAGTTGGTACAAACCTACAATCAATTATTTGAAGAAAACCCTATTAACGCAAGTGGAGTAGATGCTA
AAGCGATTCTTTCTGCACGATTGAGTAAATCAAGACGATTAGAAAATCTCATTGCTCAGCTCCCCGGTGA
GAAGAAAAATGGCTTATTTGGGAATCTCATTGCTTTGTCATTGGGTTTGACCCCTAATTTTAAATCAAAT
TTTGATTTGGCAGAAGATGCTAAATTACAGCTTTCAAAAGATACTTACGATGATGATTTAGATAATTTAT
TGGCGCAAATTGGAGATCAATATGCTGATTTGTTTTTGGCAGCTAAGAATTTATCAGATGCTATTTTACT
TTCAGATATCCTAAGAGTAAATACTGAAATAACTAAGGCTCCCCTATCAGCTTCAATGATTAAACGCTAC
GATGAACATCATCAAGACTTGACTCTTTTAAAAGCTTTAGTTCGACAACAACTTCCAGAAAAGTATAAAG
AAATCTTTTTTGATCAATCAAAAAACGGATATGCAGGTTATATTGATGGGGGAGCTAGCCAAGAAGAATT
TTATAAATTTATCAAACCAATTTTAGAAAAAATGGATGGTACTGAGGAATTATTGGTGAAACTAAATCGT
GAAGATTTGCTGCGCAAGCAACGGACCTTTGACAACGGCTCTATTCCCCATCAAATTCACTTGGGTGAGC
TGCATGCTATTTTGAGAAGACAAGAAGACTTTTATCCATTTTTAAAAGACAATCGTGAGAAGATTGAAAA
AATCTTGACTTTTCGAATTCCTTATTATGTTGGTCCATTGGCGCGTGGCAATAGTCGTTTTGCATGGATG
ACTCGGAAGTCTGAAGAAACAATTACCCCATGGAATTTTGAAGAAGTTGTCGATAAAGGTGCTTCAGCTC
AATCATTTATTGAACGCATGACAAACTTTGATAAAAATCTTCCAAATGAAAAAGTACTACCAAAACATAG
TTTGCTTTATGAGTATTTTACGGTTTATAACGAATTGACAAAGGTCAAATATGTTACTGAAGGAATGCGA
AAACCAGCATTTCTTTCAGGTGAACAGAAGAAAGCCATTGTTGATTTACTCTTCAAAACAAATCGAAAAG
TAACCGTTAAGCAATTAAAAGAAGATTATTTCAAAAAAATAGAATGTTTTGATAGTGTTGAAATTTCAGG
AGTTGAAGATAGATTTAATGCTTCATTAGGTACCTACCATGATTTGCTAAAAATTATTAAAGATAAAGAT
TTTTTGGATAATGAAGAAAATGAAGATATCTTAGAGGATATTGTTTTAACATTGACCTTATTTGAAGATA
GGGAGATGATTGAGGAAAGACTTAAAACATATGCTCACCTCTTTGATGATAAGGTGATGAAACAGCTTAA
ACGTCGCCGTTATACTGGTTGGGGACGTTTGTCTCGAAAATTGATTAATGGTATTAGGGATAAGCAATCT
GGCAAAACAATATTAGATTTTTTGAAATCAGATGGTTTTGCCAATCGCGCTTTTGCTGCTCTGATCGCTG
ATGATAGTTTGACATTTAAAGAAGACATTCAAAAAGCACAAGTGTCTGGACAAGGCGATAGTTTACATGA
ACATATTGCAAATTTAGCTGGTAGCCCTGCTATTAAAAAAGGTATTTTACAGACTGTAAAAGTTGTTGAT
GAATTGGTCAAAGTAATGGGGCGGCATAAGCCAGAAAATATCGTTATTGAAATGGCACGTGAAAATCAGA
CAACTCAAAAGGGCCAGAAAAATTCGCGAGAGCGTATGAAACGAATCGAAGAAGGTATCAAAGAATTAGG
AAGTCAGATTCTTAAAGAGCATCCTGTTGAAAATACTCAATTGCAAAATGAAAAGCTCTATCTCTATTAT
CTCCAAAATGGAAGAGACATGTATGTGGACCAAGAATTAGATATTAATCGTTTAAGTGATTATGATGTCG
ATCACATTGTTCCACAAAGTTTCCTTAAAGACGATTCAATAGACAATAAGGTCTTAACGCGTTCTGATAA
AAATCGTGGTAAATCGGATAACGTTCCAAGTGAAGAAGTAGTCAAAAAGATGAAAAACTATTGGAGACAA
CTTCTAAACGCCAAGTTAATCACTCAACGTAAGTTTGATAATTTAACGAAAGCTGAACGTGGAGGTTTGA
GTGAACTTGATAAAGCTGGTTTTATCAAACGCCAATTGGTTGAAACTCGCCAAATCACTAAGCATGTGGC
ACAAATTTTGGATAGTCGCATGAATACTAAATACGATGAAAATGATAAACTTATTCGAGAGGTTAAAGTG
ATTACCTTAAAATCTAAATTAGTTTCTGACTTCCGAAAAGATTTCCAATTCTATAAAGTACGTGAGATTA
ACAATTACCATCATGCCCATGATGCGTATCTAAATGCCGTCGTTGGAACTGCTTTGATTAAGAAATATCC
AAAACTTGAATCGGAGTTTGTCTATGGTGATTATAAAGTTTATGATGTTCGTAAAATGATTGCTAAGTCT
GAGCAAGAAATAGGCAAAGCAACCGCAAAATATTTCTTTTACTCTAATATCATGAACTTCTTCAAAACAG
AAATTACACTTGCAAATGGAGAGATTCGCAAACGCCCTCTAATCGAAACTAATGGGGAAACTGGAGAAAT
TGTCTGGGATAAAGGGCGAGATTTTGCCACAGTGCGCAAAGTATTGTCCATGCCCCAAGTCAATATTGTC
AAGAAAACAGAAGTACAGACAGGCGGATTCTCCAAGGAGTCAATTTTACCAAAAAGAAATTCGGACAAGC
TTATTGCTCGTAAAAAAGACTGGGATCCAAAAAAATATGGTGGTTTTGATAGTCCAACGGTAGCTTATTC
AGTCCTAGTGGTTGCTAAGGTGGAAAAAGGGAAATCGAAGAAGTTAAAATCCGTTAAAGAGTTACTAGGG
ATCACAATTATGGAAAGAAGTTCCTTTGAAAAAAATCCGATTGACTTTTTAGAAGCTAAAGGATATAAGG
AAGTTAAAAAAGACTTAATCATTAAACTACCTAAATATAGTCTTTTTGAGTTAGAAAACGGTCGTAAACG
GATGCTGGCTAGTGCCGGAGAATTACAAAAAGGAAATGAGCTGGCTCTGCCAAGCAAATATGTGAATTTT
TTATATTTAGCTAGTCATTATGAAAAGTTGAAGGGTAGTCCAGAAGATAACGAACAAAAACAATTGTTTG
TGGAGCAGCATAAGCATTATTTAGATGAGATTATTGAGCAAATCAGTGAATTTTCTAAGCGTGTTATTTT
AGCAGATGCCAATTTAGATAAAGTTCTTAGTGCATATAACAAACATAGAGACAAACCAATACGTGAACAA
GCAGAAAATATTATTCATTTATTTACGTTGACGAATCTTGGAGCTCCCGCTGCTTTTAAATATTTTGATA
CAACAATTGATCGTAAACGATATACGTCTACAAAAGAAGTTTTAGATGCCACTCTTATCCATCAATCCAT
CACTGGTCTTTATGAAACACGCATTGATTTGAGTCAGCTAGGAGGTGACTAATAACATTGGAAGTGGATA
ACGGATCCGCGATCGCGGCGCGCCACCTGGTGGCCGGCCGGTACCACGCGTGCGCGCTGATCCGGCTGCT
AACAAAGCCCGAAAGGAAGCTGAGTTGGCTGCTGCCACCGCTGAGCAATAACTAGCATAACCCCTTGGGG
CCTCTAAACGGGTCTTGAGGGGTTTTTTGCTGAAAGGAGGAACTATATCCGGATATCCACAGGACGGGTG
TGGTCGCCATGATCGCGTAGTCGATAGTGGCTCCAAGTAGCGAAGCGAGCAGGACTGGGCGGCGGCCAAA
GCGGTCGGACAGTGCTCCGAGAACGGGTGCGCATAGAAATTGCATCAACGCATATAGCGCTAGCAGCACG
CCATAGTGACTGGCGATGCTGTCGGAATGGACGATATCCCGCAAGAGGCCCGGCAGTACCGGCATAACCA
AGCCTATGCCTACAGCATCCAGGGTGACGGTGCCGAGGATGACGATGAGCGCATTGTTAGATTTCATACA
CGGTGCCTGACTGCGTTAGCAATTTAACTGTGATAAACTACCGCATTAAAGCTTATCGATGATAAGCTGT
CAAACATGAGAATTCTTGAAGACGAAAGGGCCTCGTGATACGCCTATTTTTATAGGTTAATGTCATGATA
ATAATGGTTTCTTAGACGTCAGGTGGCACTTTTCGGGGAAATGTGCGCGGAACCCCTATTTGTTTATTTT
TCTAAATACATTCAAATATGTATCCGCTCATGAGACAATAACCCTGATAAATGCTTCAATAACATTGAAA
AAGGAAGAGTATGAGTATTCAACATTTCCGTGTCGCCCTTATTCCCTTTTTTGCGGCATTTTGCCTTCCT
GTTTTTGCTCACCCAGAAACGCTGGTGAAAGTAAAAGATGCTGAAGATCAGTTGGGTGCACGAGTGGGTT
ACATCGAACTGGATCTCAACAGCGGTAAGATCCTTGAGAGTTTTCGCCCCGAAGAACGTTTTCCAATGAT
GAGCACTTTTAAAGTTCTGCTATGTGGCGCGGTATTATCCCGTGTTGACGCCGGGCAAGAGCAACTCGGT
CGCCGCATACACTATTCTCAGAATGACTTGGTTGAGTACTCACCAGTCACAGAAAAGCATCTTACGGATG
GCATGACAGTAAGAGAATTATGCAGTGCTGCCATAACCATGAGTGATAACACTGCGGCCAACTTACTTCT
GACAACGATCGGAGGACCGAAGGAGCTAACCGCTTTTTTGCACAACATGGGGGATCATGTAACTCGCCTT
GATCGTTGGGAACCGGAGCTGAATGAAGCCATACCAAACGACGAGCGTGACACCACGATGCCTGCAGCAA
TGGCAACAACGTTGCGCAAACTATTAACTGGCGAACTACTTACTCTAGCTTCCCGGCAACAATTAATAGA
CTGGATGGAGGCGGATAAAGTTGCAGGACCACTTCTGCGCTCGGCCCTTCCGGCTGGCTGGTTTATTGCT
GATAAATCTGGAGCCGGTGAGCGTGGGTCTCGCGGTATCATTGCAGCACTGGGGCCAGATGGTAAGCCCT
CCCGTATCGTAGTTATCTACACGACGGGGAGTCAGGCAACTATGGATGAACGAAATAGACAGATCGCTGA
GATAGGTGCCTCACTGATTAAGCATTGGTAACTGTCAGACCAAGTTTACTCATATATACTTTAGATTGAT
TTAAAACTTCATTTTTAATTTAAAAGGATCTAGGTGAAGATCCTTTTTGATAATCTCATGACCAAAATCC
CTTAACGTGAGTTTTCGTTCCACTGAGCGTCAGACCCCGTAGAAAAGATCAAAGGATCTTCTTGAGATCC
TTTTTTTCTGCGCGTAATCTGCTGCTTGCAAACAAAAAAACCACCGCTACCAGCGGTGGTTTGTTTGCCG
GATCAAGAGCTACCAACTCTTTTTCCGAAGGTAACTGGCTTCAGCAGAGCGCAGATACCAAATACTGTCC
TTCTAGTGTAGCCGTAGTTAGGCCACCACTTCAAGAACTCTGTAGCACCGCCTACATACCTCGCTCTGCT
AATCCTGTTACCAGTGGCTGCTGCCAGTGGCGATAAGTCGTGTCTTACCGGGTTGGACTCAAGACGATAG
TTACCGGATAAGGCGCAGCGGTCGGGCTGAACGGGGGGTTCGTGCACACAGCCCAGCTTGGAGCGAACGA
CCTACACCGAACTGAGATACCTACAGCGTGAGCTATGAGAAAGCGCCACGCTTCCCGAAGGGAGAAAGGC
GGACAGGTATCCGGTAAGCGGCAGGGTCGGAACAGGAGAGCGCACGAGGGAGCTTCCAGGGGGAAACGCC
TGGTATCTTTATAGTCCTGTCGGGTTTCGCCACCTCTGACTTGAGCGTCGATTTTTGTGATGCTCGTCAG
GGGGGCGGAGCCTATGGAAAAACGCCAGCAACGCGGCCTTTTTACGGTTCCTGGCCTTTTGCTGGCCTTT
TGCTCACATGTTCTTTCCTGCGTTATCCCCTGATTCTGTGGATAACCGTATTACCGCCTTTGAGTGAGCT
GATACCGCTCGCCGCAGCCGAACGACCGAGCGCAGCGAGTCAGTGAGCGAGGAAGCGGAAGAGCGCCTGA
TGCGGTATTTTCTCCTTACGCATCTGTGCGGTATTTCACACCGCAATGGTGCACTCTCAGTACAATCTGC
TCTGATGCCGCATAGTTAAGCCAGTATACACTCCGCTATCGCTACGTGACTGGGTCATGGCTGCGCCCCG
ACACCCGCCAACACCCGCTGACGCGCCCTGACGGGCTTGTCTGCTCCCGGCATCCGCTTACAGACAAGCT
GTGACCGTCTCCGGGAGCTGCATGTGTCAGAGGTTTTCACCGTCATCACCGAAACGCGCGAGGCAGCTGC
GGTAAAGCTCATCAGCGTGGTCGTGAAGCGATTCACAGATGTCTGCCTGTTCATCCGCGTCCAGCTCGTT
GAGTTTCTCCAGAAGCGTTAATGTCTGGCTTCTGATAAAGCGGGCCATGTTAAGGGCGGTTTTTTCCTGT
TTGGTCACTGATGCCTCCGTGTAAGGGGGATTTCTGTTCATGGGGGTAATGATACCGATGAAACGAGAGA
GGATGCTCACGATACGGGTTACTGATGATGAACATGCCCGGTTACTGGAACGTTGTGAGGGTAAACAACT
GGCGGTATGGATGCGGCGGGACCAGAGAAAAATCACTCAGGGTCAATGCCAGCGCTTCGTTAATACAGAT
GTAGGTGTTCCACAGGGTAGCCAGCAGCATCCTGCGATGCAGATCCGGAACATAATGGTGCAGGGCGCTG
ACTTCCGCGTTTCCAGACTTTACGAAACACGGAAACCGAAGACCATTCATGTTGTTGCTCAGGTCGCAGA
CGTTTTGCAGCAGCAGTCGCTTCACGTTCGCTCGCGTATCGGTGATTCATTCTGCTAACCAGTAAGGCAA
CCCCGCCAGCCTAGCCGGGTCCTCAACGACAGGAGCACGATCATGCGCACCCGTGGCCAGGACCCAACGC
TGCCCGAGATGCGCCGCGTGCGGCTGCTGGAGATGGCGGACGCGATGGATATGTTCTGCCAAGGGTTGGT
TTGCGCATTCACAGTTCTCCGCAAGAATTGATTGGCTCCAATTCTTGGAGTGGTGAATCCGTTAGCGAGG
TGCCGCCGGCTTCCATTCAGGTCGAGGTGGCCCGGCTCCATGCACCGCGACGCAACGCGGGGAGGCAGAC
AAGGTATAGGGCGGCGCCTACAATCCATGCCAACCCGTTCCATGTGCTCGCCGAGGCGGCATAAATCGCC
GTGACGATCAGCGGTCCAATGATCGAAGTTAGGCTGGTAAGAGCCGCGAGCGATCCTTGAAGC
